>Addgene plasmid #18727 | Thy1-Brainbow-2.1 R | depositor full sequence | sequence record 8847 | Author sequence
GACGAAAGGGCCTCGTGATACGCCTATTTTTATAGGTTAATGTCATGATAATAATGGTTTCTTAGACGTC
AGGTGGCACTTTTCGGGGAAATGTGCGCGGAACCCCTATTTGTTTATTTTTCTAAATACATTCAAATATG
TATCCGCTCATGAGACAATAACCCTGATAAATGCTTCAATAATATTGAAAAAGGAAGAGTATGAGTATTC
AACATTTCCGTGTCGCCCTTATTCCCTTTTTTGCGGCATTTTGCCTTCCTGTTTTTGCTCACCCAGAAAC
GCTGGTGAAAGTAAAAGATGCTGAAGATCAGTTGGGTGCACGAGTGGGTTACATCGAACTGGATCTCAAC
AGCGGTAAGATCCTTGAGAGTTTTCGCCCCGAAGAACGTTTTCCAATGATGAGCACTTTTAAAGTTCTGC
TATGTGGCGCGGTATTATCCCGTATTGACGCCGGGCAAGAGCAACTCGGTCGCCGCATACACTATTCTCA
GAATGACTTGGTTGAGTACTCACCAGTCACAGAAAAGCATCTTACGGATGGCATGACAGTAAGAGAATTA
TGCAGTGCTGCCATAACCATGAGTGATAACACTGCGGCCAACTTACTTCTGACAACGATCGGAGGACCGA
AGGAGCTAACCGCTTTTTTGCACAACATGGGGGATCATGTAACTCGCCTTGATCGTTGGGAACCGGAGCT
GAATGAAGCCATACCAAACGACGAGCGTGACACCACGATGCCTGTAGCAATGGCAACAACGTTGCGCAAA
CTATTAACTGGCGAACTACTTACTCTAGCTTCCCGGCAACAATTAATAGACTGGATGGAGGCGGATAAAG
TTGCAGGACCACTTCTGCGCTCGGCCCTTCCGGCTGGCTGGTTTATTGCTGATAAATCTGGAGCCGGTGA
GCGTGGGTCTCGCGGTATCATTGCAGCACTGGGGCCAGATGGTAAGCCCTCCCGTATCGTAGTTATCTAC
ACGACGGGGAGTCAGGCAACTATGGATGAACGAAATAGACAGATCGCTGAGATAGGTGCCTCACTGATTA
AGCATTGGTAACTGTCAGACCAAGTTTACTCATATATACTTTAGATTGATTTAAAACTTCATTTTTAATT
TAAAAGGATCTAGGTGAAGATCCTTTTTGATAATCTCATGACCAAAATCCCTTAACGTGAGTTTTCGTTC
CACTGAGCGTCAGACCCCGTAGAAAAGATCAAAGGATCTTCTTGAGATCCTTTTTTTCTGCGCGTAATCT
GCTGCTTGCAAACAAAAAAACCACCGCTACCAGCGGTGGTTTGTTTGCCGGATCAAGAGCTACCAACTCT
TTTTCCGAAGGTAACTGGCTTCAGCAGAGCGCAGATACCAAATACTGTCCTTCTAGTGTAGCCGTAGTTA
GGCCACCACTTCAAGAACTCTGTAGCACCGCCTACATACCTCGCTCTGCTAATCCTGTTACCAGTGGCTG
CTGCCAGTGGCGATAAGTCGTGTCTTACCGGGTTGGACTCAAGACGATAGTTACCGGATAAGGCGCAGCG
GTCGGGCTGAACGGGGGGTTCGTGCACACAGCCCAGCTTGGAGCGAACGACCTACACCGAACTGAGATAC
CTACAGCGTGAGCTATGAGAAAGCGCCACGCTTCCCGAAGGGAGAAAGGCGGACAGGTATCCGGTAAGCG
GCAGGGTCGGAACAGGAGAGCGCACGAGGGAGCTTCCAGGGGGAAACGCCTGGTATCTTTATAGTCCTGT
CGGGTTTCGCCACCTCTGACTTGAGCGTCGATTTTTGTGATGCTCGTCAGGGGGGCGGAGCCTATGGAAA
AACGCCAGCAACGCGGCCTTTTTACGGTTCCTGGCCTTTTGCTGGCCTTTTGCTCACATGTTCTTTCCTG
CGTTATCCCCTGATTCTGTGGATAACCGTATTACCGCCTTTGAGTGAGCTGATACCGCTCGCCGCAGCCG
AACGACCGAGCGCAGCGAGTCAGTGAGCGAGGAAGCGGAAGAGCGCCCAATACGCAAACCGCCTCTCCCC
GCGCGTTGGCCGATTCATTAATGCAGGATCGCGGCCGCGATCCCCGGGCGAGCTCGAATTCAGAGACCGG
GAACCAAACTAGCCTTTAAAAAACATAAGTACAGGAGCCAGCAAGATGGCTCAGTGGGTAAAGGTGCCTA
CCAGCAAGCCTGACAGCCTGAGTTCAGTCCCCACGAACTACGTGGTAGGAGAGGACCAACCAACTCTGGA
AATCTGTTCTGCAAACACATGCTCACACACACACACACAAATAGTATAAACAATTTTAAATTTCATTTAA
AAATAATTTGTAAACAAAATCATTAGCACAGGTTTTAGAAAGAGCCTCTTGGTGACATCAAGTTGATGCT
GTAGATGGGGTATCATTCCTGAGGACCCAAAACCGGGTCTCAGCCTTTCCCCATTCTGAGAGTTCTCTCT
TTTCTCAGCCACTAGCTGAAGAGTAGAGTGGCTCAGCACTGGGCTCTTGAGTTCCCAAGTCCTACAACTG
GTCAGCCTGACTACTAACCAGCCATGAAGAAACAAGGAGTGGATGGGCTGAGTCTGCTGGGATGGGAGTG
GAGTTAGTAAGTGGCCATGGATGTAATGACCCCAGCAATGCTGGCTAGAAGGCATGCCTCCTTTCCTTGT
CTGGAGACGGAACGGGATCATCTTGTACTCACAGAAGGGAGAACATTCTAGCTGGTTGGGCCAAAATGTG
CAAGTTCACCTGGAGGTGGTGGTGCATGCTTTTAACTCCAGTACTCAGGAGGCAGGGCCAGGTGGATCTC
TGTGAGTTCAAGACCAGCCTGCACTATGGAGAGAGTTTTGGGACAGCCAGAGTTACACAGAAAAATCCTG
GTGGAAAATCTGAAAGAAAGAGAGAAAGAAAGAAAGAAAGAAAGAAAGAAAGAAAGAAAGAAAGAAAGAA
AGAAAGAAAGAAAGAAAGGAAGAAAGAAAGAAAGAGTGGCAGGCAGGCAGGCAGGAGGAAGGAAGGAAGG
AAGGAAGGAAGGAAGGAAGGAAGGAAGGAAGGAAGGAAGGAAGGAAGGAAAATAGGTGCGACTTCAAGAT
CCGGAGTTACAAGCAGAATGCACTGTTTCCCTAACAGGGCCAAGTGTTTTGAGTAACTGAAGGTGGGCAT
GATGCCTGGGAAGCAGAAACAAGCCAGGCAGATGCACCCCTTGCCTTGCTTCCGAAGGGCTGCAGTAGCA
TGGAAAACATGGAAAACAACCAATCCATTCCCTTTGCTGATATAACAGGCTCCAAAGCCAAAACCTGTCA
CTGGAGGCTCAAGAGCAGATCTCCAGCCAAGAGGCAAAGGAATGGGGGAAGCTGGAGGGCCTCCCTCTGG
TTATCCAGGCTTCTGAAGGTTCAAGCAAAGAAAGGGTTACAACCTTAAAAGGAGAGCGTCCCGGGGTATG
GGTAGAAGACTGCTCCACCCCGACCCCCAGGGTCCCTAACCGTCTTTTCCCTGGGCGAGTCAGCCCAATC
ACAGGACTGAGAGTGCCTCTTTAGTAGCAGCAAGCCACTTCGGACACCCAAATGGAACACCTCCAGTCAG
CCCTCGCCGACCACCCCACCCCCTCCATCCTTTTCCCTCAGCCTCCGATTGGCTGAATCTAGAGTCCCTC
CCTGCTCCCCCCTCTCTCCCCACCCCTGGTAAAACTGCGGGCTTCAGGCTGGGTGCAGCAACTGGAGGCG
TTGGCGACCAGGAGGAGGCTGCAGCTAGGGGAGTCCAGGTGAGAGCAGGCCGACGGGAGGGACCCGCACA
TGCAAGGACCGCCGCAGGGCGAGGATGCAAGCCTTCCCCAGCTACAGTTTTGGGAAAGGATACCAGGGCG
CTCCTATATGGGGGCGCGGGAACCTGGGGAAAGAAGGTGCTCCCAGGTCGAGGTGGGAGAGGAAGGCAGT
GCGGGGTCACGGGCTTTCTCCCTGCTAACGGACGCTTTCGAAGAGTGGGTGCCGGAGAGAACCATGAGGA
AGGACATCAAGGACAGCCTTTGGTCCCCAAGCTCAAATCGCTTTAGTGGTGCGAATAGAGGGAGGAGGTG
GGTGGCAAACTGGAGGGAGTCCCCAGCGGTGACCTCGTGGCTGGCTGGTGCGGGGCACCAGGTAAGAAAC
GCAATGTTGCGGGAGGGGACTGGGTGGCAGGCGCGGGGGAGGGGAAAGCTAGAAAGGATGCGAGGGAGCG
GAGGGGGGAGGGAGCGGGGGAATCTCAACTGGTAGAGGAAAGTTAAAATGAGGAAATAGCATCAGGGTGG
GGTTAGCCAAGCCGGGCCTCAGGGAAAGGGCGCAAAGTTTGTCTGGGTGTGGGCTTAGGTGGGCTGGGTA
TGAGATTCGGGGCGCCGAAAACACTGCTGCGCCTCTGCCAAATCACGCTACCCCTGTATCTAGTTCTGCT
AGGCTTCTCCAGCCCCAGCCCCAATTCTTTTCTCAGTGTCCCCTTCCCTCCCCTGAATCTCAAGCCCACA
CTCCCTCCTCCATAACCCACTGTTATCAAATCTAAGTCATTTGCCACCCAACAACCATCAGGAGGCGGAA
GCAGACGGGAGGAGTTTGAGATCAACTTGGGCTACATCACGAGTTCCAAGCTCACCAAGGCTTCTTAAGG
AGACCTTGTCTCTAAAATTAATTAATTAATTAATTAATAGTCCCCTTTCTCTGCCACAGAACCTTGGGAT
CTGGCTCCTGGTCGCAGCTCCCCCCACCCCAGGCTGACATTCACTGCCATAGCCCATCCGGAAATCCTAG
TCTATTCCCCATGGATCTTGAACTGCAGAGAGAATGGCAGAGTGGCCCGCCCTGTGCAAAGGATGTTCCT
AGCCTAGGTGGAGCTCGCGAACTCGGAGACTGTGCCTCTCTTGGGCAAGGACAGGCTAGACAGCCTGCCG
GTGTTGAGCTAGGGCACTGTGGGGAAGGCAGAGAACCTGTGCAGGGCACGCAATGAACACAGGACCAGAA
AACTGCAGCCCTAGGAACACTCAAGAGCTGGCCATTTGCAAGCATCTCTGGCCTCCGTGCTTCTCACTCA
TGTCCCATGTCTTATACAGGCCTCTGTGGCACCTCGCTTGCCTGATCTCATCCCTAGCCGTTAAGCTTTC
TGCATGACTTATCACTTGGGGCATAATGCTGGATACCTACCATTTTCTTAGACCCCATCAAAATCCTATT
TGAGTGTACGGTTCGGAGAACTCCTTATTTATCCGGTAAATGTCTTTTACTCTGCTCTCAGGGAGCTGAG
GCAGGACATTCCTGAGATACATTGGGAGAGGAATACAGTTTCAATAAAATAATAGGTTGGGTGGAGGTAC
ATGCCTATAATGCCACCACTCAGGAAATGGTGGCAGCTTCGTGAGTTTGAGGCCAACCCAAGAAACATAG
TGAAACCCTGTCAGTAAATAAGTAAGCAAGTATTTGAGTATCTACTATATGCTAGGGCTGACCTGGACAT
TAGGGGTCATCTTCTGAACAAACTAGTGCTTGAGGGAGGTATTTGGGGTTTTTGTTTGTTTAATGGATCT
GAATGAGTTCCAGAGACTGGCTACACAGCGATATGACTGAGCTTAACACCCCTAAAGCATACAGTCAGAC
CAATTAGACAATAAAAGGTATGTATAGCTTACCAAATAAAAAAATTGTATTTTCAAGAGAGTGTCTGTCT
GTGTAGCCCTGGCTGTTCTTGAACTCACTCTGTAGACCAGGCTGGCCTGGAAATCCATCTGCCTCTGCCT
CTCTGCCTCTCTGCCTCTCTGCCTCTCTCTCTGCCTCTCTCTGCCTCTCTCTGCCCCTCTCTGCCCCTCT
CTGCCCCTCTCTGCCGCCCTCTGCCTTTTGCCCTCTGCCCTCTGTTCTCTGGCCTCTGCCCTCTCCCTGC
CTTCTCCCTCTGCCTCTGCCTCTTGAGTGCTGGAATCAAAGGTGTGAGCTCTATAGGTCTTAAGTTCCAG
AAGAAACGTAATGAAGTCACCCAGCAGGAGGTGCTCAGGGACAGCAAGACACACACACCCAGGACACTAG
GCTCCCACTTCCTTGGCTTTCTCTGAGTGGCAAAGGACCTTAGGCAGTGTCACTCCCTAAGAGAAGGGGA
TAAAGAGAGGGGCTGAGGTATTCAGTCATGTGCTCCGTGGATCTCAAGCCCTCAAGGTAAATGGGGACCC
ACCTGTCCTACCAGCTGGCTGACCTGTAGCTTTCCCCACCACAGAATCCAAGTCGGAACTCTTGGCACCT
AGAGGATCTCGACTAGCGCTACCGGACTCAGATCGAGATAACTTCGTATAGCATACATTATACGAAGTTA
TACCGGATAGGGAGACCCGCACCATGGTGAGCAAGCAGATCCTGAAGAACACCGGCCTGCAGGAGATCAT
GAGCTTCAAGGTGAACCTGGAGGGCGTGGTGAACAACCACGTGTTCACCATGGAGGGCTGCGGCAAGGGC
AACATCCTGTTCGGCAACCAGCTGGTGCAGATCCGCGTGACCAAGGGCGCCCCCCTGCCCTTCGCCTTCG
ACATCCTGAGCCCCGCCTTCCAGTACGGCAACCGCACCTTCACCAAGTACCCCGAGGACATCAGCGACTT
CTTCATCCAGAGCTTCCCCGCCGGCTTCGTGTACGAGCGCACCCTGCGCTACGAGGACGGCGGCCTGGTG
GAGATCCGCAGCGACATCAACCTGATCGAGGGGATGTTCGTGTACCGCGTGGAGTACAAGGGCCGCAACT
TCCCCAACGACGGCCCCGTGATGAAGAAGACCATCACCGGCCTGCAGCCCAGCTTCGAGGTGGTGTACAT
GAACGACGGCGTGCTGGTGGGCCAGGTGATCCTGGTGTACCGCCTGAACAGCGGCAAGTTCTACAGCTGC
CACATGCGCACCCTGATGAAGAGCAAGGGCGTGGTGAAGGACTTCCCCGAGTACCACTTCATCCAGCACC
GCCTGGAGAAGACCTACGTGGAGGACGGCGGCTTCGTAGAGCAGCACGAGACCGCCATCGCCCAGCTGAC
CAGCCTGGGCAAGCCCCTGGGCAGCCTGCACGAGTGGGTGGAGCTCTCCGGACTCAGATCTCGACCGCGG
GCCCGCGACCCTCCCGTGGGCCCCAAGAAGAAGCGCAAGGTGGGCGCCTAAGATCCACCGGATCTAGATA
ATAGGGTACCACCTTTAGTGAGGGTTAATTGCTAGAGCTCGCTGATCAGCCTCGACTGTGCCTTCTAGTT
GCCAGCCATCTGTTGTTTGCCCCTCCCCCGTGCCTTCCTTGACCCTGGAAGGTGCCACTCTCACTGTCCT
TTCCTAATAAAATGAGGAAATTGCATCGCATTGTCTGAGTAGGTGTCATTCTATTCTGGGGGGTGGGGTG
GGGCAGGACAGCAAGGGGGAGGATTGGGAAGACAATAGCAGGCATGCTGGGGCGCCGGCGCGTTAAGGCG
TAAATTGTAAGCGTTAATTTAAGATACATTGATGAGTTTGGACAAACCACAACTAGAATGCAGTGAAAAA
AATGCTTTATTTGTGAAATTTGTGATGCTATTGCTTTATTTGTAACCATTATAAGCTGCAATAAACAAGT
TAACAACAACAATTGCATTCATTTTATGTTTCAGGTTCAGGGGGAGGTGTGGGAGGTTTTTTAAAGCAAG
TAAAACCTCTACAAATGTGGTATGGCTGATTATGATCTAGAGTCGCGGCCGCTTTACTTGTACAGCTCGT
CCATGCCGAGAGTGATCCCGGCGGCGGTCACGAACTCCAGCAGGACCATGTGATCGCGCTTCTCGTTGGG
GTCTTTGCTCAGGGCGGACTGGTAGCTCAGGTAGTGGTTGTCGGGCAGCAGCACGGGGCCGTCGCCGATG
GGGGTGTTCTGCTGGTAGTGGTCGGCGAGCTGCACGCTGCCGTCCTCGATGTTGTGGCGGATCTTGAAGT
TCACCTTGATGCCGTTCTTCTGCTTGTCGGCCATGATATAGACGTTGTGGCTGTTGTAGTTGTACTCCAG
CTTGTGCCCCAGGATGTTGCCGTCCTCCTTGAAGTCGATGCCCTTCAGCTCGATGCGGTTCACCAGGGTG
TCGCCCTCGAACTTCACCTCGGCGCGGGTCTTGTAGTTGCCGTCGTCCTTGAAGAAGATGGTGCGCTCCT
GGACGTAGCCTTCGGGCATGGCGGACTTGAAGAAGTCGTGCTGCTTCATGTGGTCGGGGTAGCGGGCGAA
GCACTGCAGGCCGTAGCCGAAGGTGGTCACGAGGGTGGGCCAGGGCACGGGCAGCTTGCCGGTGGTGCAG
ATGAACTTCAGGGTCAGCTTGCCGTAGGTGGCATCGCCCTCGCCCTCGCCGGACACGCTGAACTTGTGGC
CGTTTACGTCGCCGTCCAGCTCGACCAGGATGGGCACCACCCCGGTGAACAGCTCCTCGCCCTTGCTCAC
CATGGTGGCGACCGGTATAACTTCGTATAATGTATGCTATACGAAGTTATGTCGACTGCAGAATTTCGAG
ATAACTTCGTATAGCATACATTATACGAAGTTATACCGGCTAGTGATTCGCCACCATGGTGGCCTCCTCC
GAGGACGTCATCAAAGAGTTCATGCGCTTCAAGGTGCGCATGGAGGGCTCCGTGAACGGCCACGAGTTCG
AGATCGAGGGCGAGGGCGAGGGCCGCCCCTACGAGGGCACCCAGACCGCCAAGCTGAAGGTGACCAAGGG
CGGCCCCCTGCCCTTCGCCTGGGACATCCTGTCCCCCCAGTTCCAGTACGGCTCCAAGGCGTACGTGAAG
CACCCCGCCGACATCCCCGACTACAAGAAGCTGTCCTTCCCCGAGGGCTTCAAGTGGGAGCGCGTGATGA
ACTTCGAGGACGGCGGCGTGGTGACCGTGACCCAGGACTCCTCCCTGCAGGACGGCACGCTGATCTACAA
GGTGAAGTTCCGCGGCACCAACTTCCCCCCCGACGGCCCCGTAATGCAGAAGAAGACCATGGGCTGGGAG
GCCTCCACCGAGCGCCTGTACCCCCGCGACGGCGTGCTGAAGGGCGAGATCCACCAGGCCCTGAAGCTGA
AGGACGGCGGCCACTACCTGGTGGAGTTCAAGACCATCTACATGGCCAAGAAGCCCGTGCAGCTGCCCGG
CTACTACTACGTGGACACCAAGCTGGACATCACCTCCCACAACGAGGACTACACCATCGTGGAACAGTAC
GAGCGCTCCGAGGGCCGCCACCACCTGTTCCTGGGGCATGGCACCGGCAGCACCGGCAGCGGCAGCTCCG
GCACCGCCTCCTCCGAGGACGTCATCAAAGAGTTCATGCGCTTCAAGGTGCGCATGGAGGGCTCCGTGAA
CGGCCACGAGTTCGAGATCGAGGGCGAGGGCGAGGGCCGCCCCTACGAGGGCACCCAGACCGCCAAGCTG
AAGGTGACCAAGGGCGGCCCCCTGCCCTTCGCCTGGGACATCCTGTCCCCCCAGTTCCAGTACGGCTCCA
AGGCGTACGTGAAGCACCCCGCCGACATCCCCGACTACAAGAAGCTGTCCTTCCCCGAGGGCTTCAAGTG
GGAGCGCGTGATGAACTTCGAGGACGGCGGCGTGGTGACCGTGACCCAGGACTCCTCCCTGCAGGACGGC
ACGCTGATCTACAAGGTGAAGTTCCGCGGCACCAACTTCCCCCCCGACGGCCCCGTAATGCAGAAGAAGA
CCATGGGCTGGGAGGCCTCCACCGAGCGCCTGTACCCCCGCGACGGCGTGCTGAAGGGCGAGATCCACCA
GGCCCTGAAGCTGAAGGACGGCGGCCACTACCTGGTGGAGTTCAAGACCATCTACATGGCCAAGAAGCCC
GTGCAGCTGCCCGGCTACTACTACGTGGACACCAAGCTGGACATCACCTCCCACAACGAGGACTACACCA
TCGTGGAACAGTACGAGCGCTCCGAGGGCCGCCACCACCTGTTCCTGTAGGAATTGGCCGCGACTCTAGG
ATTGATCTAGAGTCGCGGCTAGATAATAGGGTACCACCTTTAGTGAGGGTTAATTGCTAGAGCTCGCTGA
TCAGCCTCGACTGTGCCTTCTAGTTGCCAGCCATCTGTTGTTTGCCCCTCCCCCGTGCCTTCCTTGACCC
TGGAAGGTGCCACTCTCACTGTCCTTTCCTAATAAAATGAGGAAATTGCATCGCATTGTCTGAGTAGGTG
TCATTCTATTCTGGGGGGTGGGGTGGGGCAGGACAGCAAGGGGGAGGATTGGGAAGACAATAGCAGGCAT
GCTGGGGCGCCGGCGCGTTAAGGCGTAAATTGTAAGCGTTAATTTAAGATACATTGATGAGTTTGGACAA
ACCACAACTAGAATGCAGTGAAAAAAATGCTTTATTTGTGAAATTTGTGATGCTATTGCTTTATTTGTAA
CCATTATAAGCTGCAATAAACAAGTTAACAACAACAATTGCATTCATTTTATGTTTCAGGTTCAGGGGGA
GGTGTGGGAGGTTTTTTAAAGCAAGTAAAACCTCTACAAATGTGGTATGGCTGATTATGATCTAGCCGCT
TTACTTGTACAGCTCGTCCATGCCGAGAGTGATCCCGGCGGCGGTCACGAACTCCAGCAGGACCATGTGA
TCGCGCTTCTCGTTGGGGTCTTTGCTCAGCTTGGACTGGGTGCTCAGGTAGTGGTTGTCGGGCAGCAGCA
CGGGGCCGTCGCCGATGGGGGTGTTCTGCTGGTAGTGGTCGGCGAGCTGCACGCTGCCGTCCTCGATGTT
GTGGCGGATCTTGAAGTTGGCCTTGATGCCGTTCTTCTGCTTGTCGGCGGTGATATAGACGTTGTCGCTG
ATGGCGTTGTACTCCAGCTTGTGCCCCAGGATGTTGCCGTCCTCCTTGAAGTCGATGCCCTTCAGCTCGA
TGCGGTTCACCAGGGTGTCGCCCTCGAACTTCACCTCGGCGCGGGTCTTGTAGTTGCCGTCGTCCTTGAA
GAAGATGGTGCGCTCCTGGACGTAGCCTTCGGGCATGGCGGACTTGAAGAAGTCGTGCTGCTTCATGTGG
TCGGGGTAGCGGGCGAAGCACTGCACGCCCCAGGTCAGGGTGGTCACGAGGGTGGGCCAGGGCACGGGCA
GCTTGCCGGTGGTGCAGATGAACTTCAGGGTCAGCTTGCCGTAGGTGGCATCGCCCTCGCCCTCGCCGGA
CACGCTGAACTTGTGGCCGTTTACGTCGCCGTCCAGCTCGACCAGGATGGGCACCACCCCGGTGAACAGC
TCCTCGCCCTTGCTCACCATGGTGGCGACCGGTGGATCCCGGGCCCGCGGTACCGTCGACTGCAGCTCCT
GATCGGCCTCTTCATTCTTCTCAACCGGTTTAGTTCTTCTGATGCAGCACAGCATGGTGGCTGTGAATTA
ATTCCGGTATAACTTCGTATAATGTATGCTATACGAAGTTATCTCGAATCGCGCGCGAAGTTCCTATTCT
CTAGAAAGTATAGGAACTTCTCGAAGCTTCGAGGTCCTTCCTCTGCAGAGGTCTTGCTTCTCCCGGTCAG
CTGACTCCCTCCCCAAGTCCTTCAAATATCTCAGAACATGGGGAGAAACGGGGACCTTGTCCCTCCTAAG
GAACCCCAGTGCTGCATGCCATCATCCCCCCCACCCTCGCCCCCACCCCCGCCACTTCTCCCTCCATGCA
TACCACTAGCTGTCATTTTGTACTCTGTATTTATTCTAGGGCTGCTTCTGATTATTTAGTTTGTTCTTTC
CCTGGAGACCTGTTAGAACATAAGGGCGTATGGTGGGTAGGGGAGGCAGGATATCAGTCCCCTGGGGCGA
GTTCCTCCCTGCCAACCAAGCCAGATGCCTGAAAGAGATATGGATGAGGGAAGTTGGACTGTGCCTGTAC
CTGGTACAGTCATACTCTGTTGAAAGAATCATCGGGGAGGGGGGGGGGCTCAAGAGGGGAGAGCTCTCTG
AGCCTTTGTGGACCATCCAATGAGGATGAGGGCTTAGATTCTACCAGGTCATTCTCAGCCACCACACACA
AGCGCTCTGCCATCACTGAAGAAGCCCCCTAGGGCTCTTGGGCCAGGGCACACTCAGTAAAGATGCAGGT
TCAGTCAGGGAATGATGGGGAAAGGGGTAGGAGGTGGGGGAGGGATCACCCCCTCCTCTAAAACACGAGC
CTGCTGTCTCCAAAGGCCTCTGCCTGTAGTGAGGGTGGCAGAAGAAGACAAGGAGCCAGAACTCTGACTC
CAGGATCTAAGTCCGTGCAGGAAGGGGATCCTAGAACCATCTGGTTGGACCCAGCTTACCAAGGGAGAGC
CTTTATTCCTTCTTTCCCTTGCCCCTCTGTGCCAGCCCCTCTTGCTGTCCCTGATCCCCCAGACAGCGAG
AGTCTTGCAACCTGCCTCTTCCAAGACCTCCTAATCTCAGGGGCAGGCGGTGGAGTGAGATCCGGCGTGC
ACACTTTTTGGAAGATAGCTTTCCCAAGGATCCTCTCCCCCACTGGCAGCTCTGCCTGTCCCATCACCAT
GTATAATACCACCACTGCTACAGCATCTCACCGAGGAAAGAAAACTGCACAATAAAACCAAGCCTCTGGA
GTGTGTCCTGGTGTCTGTCTCTTCTGTGTCCTGGCGTCTGTCTCTTCTGTGTTCTTCCAAGGTCAGAAAC
AAAAACCACACACTTCAACCTGGATGGCTCGGCTGAGCACTTCTGTGTGCAGAAGGTCCAACCAGACTCT
GGGGTACCCCGGCCCTCCCTATTCCCTTGCCTCCTGTCTCCCGCTTTTTATAGCTCCCTATGCTGGGCTT
CTCTGGAGAGTGAAATCTTTGCCCAAATCAATGCGCATTCTCTCTGCTGAGTCATCTGGCGACAGCAGTT
GAGTTCACCCGCCAACACATGGGCCCAGCTATGTAGCCGAACCCTGGCTCTGGAAGTGCCAGGGACTTTG
TGCATAAGTATGTACCATGCCCTTTTTTCACAGTCCTAGCTCTGCAGAAGTGCAGCCTGAAGGCCTGTCT
GCTGAGAGGACATGCCCTGGAGCCCTGAAACAGGCACAGTGGGAGGAGGAACGGAGGATGACAGGCATCA
GGCCCTCAGTCCAAAAGCAACCACTTGAGAATGGGCTGGAGTACGAAACATGGGGTCCCGTCCCTGGATC
CCTCCTCAAAGAGTAATAAGTAAAATATAAACAGGTACCCCAGGCCGTTCTGGGTTTGGGTTGTAATGGG
ATCCATTTGCAGAGAACTATTGAGACAGCCCAGCCGTACTGTGACAGGCAATGTGGGGGAGGAGGTTGAA
TCACTTGGTATTTAGCATGAATAGAATAATTCCCTGAACATTTTTCTTAAACATCCATATCTAAATTACC
ACCACTCGCTCCCAGTCTTCCTGCCTTTGCGCCAGCCTCCTGTCTGGCCATGCCTGAAGAAGGCTGGAGA
AGCCACCCACCTCAGGCCATGACACTGCCAGCCACTTGGCAGGTGCAGCCAAACCTGAGCTGTCCCAGAA
AGGGACATTCTCAAGACCCAGGCACCCTGATCAGCACTGACTTGGAGCTACAAGTGTCATGCCAGAAAAG
TCTCTAAGAAAACCTTTTCAGGGAAAAGGGGGTGACTCAACACCGGGCAAGTTTGGGAAGCCCCACCCTT
CGAGTGATGGAAGAGCAGATAGGAAGCCTCAGAAGAGAGACACCGGCACCCAGGTAACGTTCCTCATGTG
GTCTCTGTCACACTAGGTGCTCTTCCCTGGACATCTCCGTGACCACACTCTCAGTTCTTAGGGAGATGCG
GGTGCTCTCTGAGGCTATCTCAGAGTTGCAGATTCTGAGGCCTAGAGTGACTACAGTCAGCCTAGGAAGC
CACAGAGGACTGTGGACCAGGAGGGCAGAAGAGGAGAAGGGAAGAAAAACCATCAGATAGGACTTGCAAT
GAAACTAACCCAAGACAATCATAATGCAGACAGGAATGTTAAAGGCGTTCAGCAGCTGGCCATGACACCC
ATCTGTCCCTCTGGCCAAGTCAGCAAGCCTGGAAGACCTGGGACTCCTGCCCATATGTCCTAAGCTCCCC
ACCCACCCACTCGTTCACTGTCCTTATTCTCTCTCTACCTTCAGCCACTTAGTTTCCTACCTTAAGTCCT
AGAATTGATCCTGGCGTAATAGCGAAGAGGCCCGCACCGATCGCCCTTCCCAACAGTTGCGCAGCCTGAA
TGGCGAATGGCGCCTGATGCGGTATTTTCTCCTTACGCATCTGTGCGGTATTTCACACCGCATATGGTGC
ACTCTCAGTACAATCTGCTCTGATGCCGCATAGTTAAGCCAGCCCCGACACCCGCCAACACCCGCTGACG
CGCCCTGACGGGCTTGTCTGCTCCCGGCATCCGCTTACAGACAAGCTGTGACCGTCTCCGGGAGCTGCAT
GTGTCAGAGGTTTTCACCGTCATCACCGAAACGCGCGA
Features (pLannotate 1.2.2; 28 found; start..end, strand, type, name):
     96..200     +  promoter       AmpR promoter: bla
    201..1061    +  CDS            AmpR: β-lactamase; bla; confers resistance to ampicillin, carbenicillin, and related antibiotics
   1232..1820    +  rep_origin     ori: high-copy-number ColE1/pMB1/pBR322/pUC origin of replication
   2003..2056    +  CDS            lacI (fragment): lac repressor; lacI; The lac repressor binds to the lac operator to inhibit transcription in E. coli. This inhibition can be relieved by adding lactose or isopropyl-β-D-thiogalactopyranoside (IPTG).
   6243..6264    +  misc_feature   MCS (fragment): multiple cloning site
   6268..6301    +  protein_bind   loxP: Cre-mediated recombination occurs in the 8-bp core sequence (GCATACAT). Cre recombinase
   6324..7040    +  CDS            hrGFP: humanized Renilla green fluorescent protein mammalian codon-optimized
   7047..7064    +  misc_feature   MCS (fragment): multiple cloning site
   7152..7170    -  promoter       T3 promoter: promoter for bacteriophage T3 RNA polymerase
   7196..7402    +  polyA_signal   bGH poly(A) signal: bovine growth hormone polyadenylation signal
   7440..7561    -  polyA_signal   SV40 poly(A) signal: SV40 polyadenylation signal
   7584..7667    -  CDS            large T antigen (fragment): large T antigen from SV40 (simian virus 40)
   7684..8403    -  CDS            EYFP: enhanced YFP mammalian codon-optimized
   8417..8450    -  protein_bind   loxP: Cre-mediated recombination occurs in the 8-bp core sequence (GCATACAT). Cre recombinase
   8471..8504    +  protein_bind   loxP: Cre-mediated recombination occurs in the 8-bp core sequence (GCATACAT). Cre recombinase
   8526..9917    +  CDS            tdimer2(12): tdimer2(12) is a basic (constitutively fluorescent) orange fluorescent protein published in 2002, derived from Discosoma sp.. It has low acid sensitivity.
   9977..9995    -  promoter       T3 promoter: promoter for bacteriophage T3 RNA polymerase
  10021..10227   +  polyA_signal   bGH poly(A) signal: bovine growth hormone polyadenylation signal
  10265..10386   -  polyA_signal   SV40 poly(A) signal: SV40 polyadenylation signal
  10409..10492   -  CDS            large T antigen (fragment): large T antigen from SV40 (simian virus 40)
  10501..11220   -  CDS            mCerulean: enhanced monomeric variant of CFP (Rizzo et al., 2004) mammalian codon-optimized
  11234..11265   -  misc_feature   MCS (fragment): multiple cloning site
  11260..11325   -  CDS            gap43 (fragment): NEUM_CARAU - Experimental evidence at transcript level: Swiss-Prot protein existence level 2. This protein is associated with nerve growth. It is a major component of the motile 'growth cones' that form the tips of elongating axons. Plays a role in axonal and dendritic filopodia induction (By similarity). From Carassius auratus (Goldfish).
  11349..11382   -  protein_bind   loxP: Cre-mediated recombination occurs in the 8-bp core sequence (GCATACAT). Cre recombinase
  11397..11430   +  protein_bind   FRT (minimal): supports FLP-mediated excision but not integration (Turan and Bode, 2011) FLP recombinase from the Saccharomyces cerevisiae 2μ plasmid
  14081..14147   +  CDS            lacZα (fragment): LacZα fragment of β-galactosidase; lacZ fragment
  14153..14252   -  misc_feature   bom (fragment): basis of mobility region from pBR322
  14354..1       -  CDS            rop (fragment) (across the origin): Rop protein, which maintains plasmids at low copy number; rop
