[The description below was written by a language model from this plasmid's Addgene catalogue record and pLannotate feature annotations shown in this document.]
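Description:
Thy1-Brainbow-2.1 R is a pUC18-based transgene plasmid (about 14.4 kb) built for generating transgenic mice in which Cre recombinase triggers stochastic, multicolour fluorescent labelling of neurons. It is propagated in E. coli through a high-copy ColE1/pUC origin and selected with ampicillin via the β-lactamase gene. The backbone carries the Thy1 promoter and regulatory sequences. These are not annotated in the feature table but presumably occupy the large unannotated stretches flanking the insert. According to the depositor, the transgene is released from the vector sequences by restriction digestion, consistent with use as a linear fragment for mouse transgenesis.

The payload consists of two tandem invertible cassettes, each bounded by a pair of loxP sites in opposite orientation. The first holds nuclear-localised hrGFPII in the forward direction, followed by a bGH polyadenylation signal, positioned tail-to-tail with a reverse-oriented EYFP that has its own SV40 poly(A). The second pairs forward tdimer2, an orange-red tandem-dimer fluorescent protein, with reverse-oriented mCerulean. The mCerulean is membrane-tethered through a short GAP43-derived sequence at its N-terminus.

Because the loxP sites within each pair face each other, Cre can invert either cassette, and it can also excise DNA between same-orientation sites in different pairs. These events bring any one of the four reporters next to the Thy1 promoter. Each recombined copy therefore expresses a single colour, chosen essentially at random, and neighbouring neurons can be told apart by hue and by nuclear, cytoplasmic or membrane localisation. A minimal FRT site lies just downstream of the last loxP, but the record does not state its purpose.
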