Addgene plasmid #18727: Thy1-Brainbow-2.1 R
Depositing lab: Joshua Sanes. Depositing organization: Harvard University. Publication: Transgenic strategies for combinatorial expression of fluorescent proteins in the nervous system. Livet J, Weissman TA, Kang H, Draft RW, Lu J, Bennis RA, Sanes JR, Lichtman JW. Nature. 2007 Nov 1. 450(7166):56-62. 10.1038/nature06293 PubMed 17972876.
Backbone
  Vector backbone: pUC18+Thy1 promoter
  Backbone size w/o insert (bp): 9188
  Vector type: Mammalian Expression, Mouse Targeting, Cre/Lox
Growth in bacteria
  Bacterial resistance: Ampicillin, 100 μg/mL
  Growth temperature: 37°C
  Growth strain: DH5alpha
  Copy number: Unknown
Gene/Insert
  Gene/Insert name: hrGFPII-NLS ; EYFP ; tdimer2 ; M-mCerulean
  Cloning method: Restriction Enzyme; 5′ cloning site NheI / XhoI (destroyed during cloning); 3′ cloning site HindIII / XhoI (destroyed during cloning)
  Sequencing primers: 5′ Thy1 F1 primer (TCTGAGTGGCAAAGGACCTTAGG)
Terms and licenses: Academic/Nonprofit Terms; Industry Terms: Not Available to Industry
Depositor comments: The Author's Map is a representative Brainbow 2.1 construct (M= membrane tethered). Thy1 promoter. To linearize plasmid and remove vector sequences, EcoRI + PvuI , or alternatively NotI + PvuI are used (Note that PvuI also cuts inside the pUC18 vector). Please see attached PDF for important additional information.
How to cite: Thy1-Brainbow-2.1 R was a gift from Joshua Sanes (Addgene plasmid # 18727 ; http://n2t.net/addgene:18727 ; RRID:Addgene_18727)
