>Addgene plasmid #18727 | Thy1-Brainbow-2.1 R | addgene partial sequence | sequence record 24616 | Thy1-F1
CGCTCTANAANGGGATAAGAGAGGGGCTGAGGTATTCATCATGTGCTCCGTGGATCTCAAGCCCTCAAGG
TAAATGGGGACCCACCTGNTCCTACCAGCTGGCTGACCTGTAGCTTTCCCCACCACAGAATCCAAGTCGG
AACTCTTGGCACCTAGAGGATCTCGACTAGCGCTACCGGACTCAGATCGAGATAACTTCGTATAGCATAC
ATTATACGAAGTTATACCGGATAGGGAGACCCGCACCATGGTGAGCAAGCAGATCCTGAAGAACACCGGC
CTGCAGGAGATCATGAGCTTCAAGGTGAACCTGGAGGGCGTGGTGAACAACCACGTGTTCACCATGGAGG
GCTGCGGCAAGGGCAACATCCTGTTCGGCAACCAGCTGGTGCAGATCCGCGTGACCAAGGGCGCCCCCCT
GCCCTTCGCCTTCGACATCCTGAGCCCCGCCTTCCAGTACGGCAACCGCACCTTCACCAAGTACCCCGAG
GACATCAGCGACTTCTTCATCCAGAGCTTCCCCGCCGGCTTCGTGTACGAGCGCACCCTGCGCTACGAGG
ACGGCGGCCTGGTGGAGATCCGCAGCGACATCAACCTGATCGAGGGGATGTTCGTNNNNGGTGGNANTAC
AAGGGCCGCAANTTCNCCAACGACGGNCCCTGGATGAANAAAACATCACCGGCCTGCAGCCCAGCTTCNA
GGTGGTGTANATGTACATGAACGACGGCGTGCTGGTGGGCCANGTGATCTGGTGTACGNCTGANAGCGNA
AGTNTACAGCTGCACATGCNCACCTGATGANACAGGGGTGGTGAAGATTCCCGATACNNTCTCACACGCT
GAANACTACTGAGAGNGNTCT
